Addgene plasmid #42813: TAL3350
Depositing lab: Keith Joung. Depositing organization: Massachusetts General Hospital. Publication: Targeted gene disruption in somatic zebrafish cells using engineered TALENs. Sander JD, Cade L, Khayter C, Reyon D, Peterson RT, Joung JK, Yeh JR. Nat Biotechnol. 2011 Aug 5;29(8):697-8. doi: 10.1038/nbt.1934. PubMed 21822241.
Backbone
  Vector backbone: JDS74
  Backbone manufacturer: Addgene plasmid #32288
  Backbone size w/o insert (bp): 6447
  Vector type: Mammalian Expression ; T7
Growth in bacteria
  Bacterial resistance: Ampicillin, 100 μg/mL
  Growth temperature: 37°C
  Growth strain: XL1 Blue
  Copy number: High Copy
Gene/Insert
  Gene/Insert name: ZebrafishCommunity-rassf7b-left (alt name: rassf7b)
  Species: D. rerio (zebrafish)
  Insert size (bp): 1640
  Entrez Gene: rassf7b (a.k.a. sb:cb262, zgc:55456)
  Promoter: CMV
  Tag / fusion protein: 3X Flag (N terminal on backbone); WT FOKI (C terminal on backbone)
  Cloning method: Restriction Enzyme; 5′ cloning site N/A (destroyed during cloning); 3′ cloning site N/A (destroyed during cloning)
  Sequencing primers: 5′ CMV-F; 3′ BGH-rev
Terms and licenses: Academic/Nonprofit Terms; Industry Terms: Not Available to Industry
Depositor comments: Target binding site: TGAAGGTGTGGGTGGATG It is strongly recommended that users perform a diagnostic digest to verify this plasmid prior to use. For example, a double digest of the plasmid with BamHI and KpnI should result in two bands at 2.3kb and 5.8kb.
How to cite: TAL3350 was a gift from Keith Joung (Addgene plasmid # 42813 ; http://n2t.net/addgene:42813 ; RRID:Addgene_42813)
