[The description below was written by a language model from this plasmid's Addgene catalogue record.]
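Description:
TAL3350 is a TALEN expression plasmid built on the JDS74 backbone (about 6.4 kb without insert), classed as a mammalian expression vector that also carries a T7 promoter. It is maintained in E. coli as a high-copy plasmid under ampicillin selection. The record does not include a feature table, so details such as the specific origin of replication or polyadenylation signal are not itemised, although the use of a BGH reverse sequencing primer suggests a BGH terminator region lies downstream of the coding sequence.

The roughly 1.6 kb insert is an engineered TAL effector repeat array designated ZebrafishCommunity-rassf7b-left, designed to recognise a defined 18-nucleotide site in the zebrafish (Danio rerio) rassf7b gene. It is not the rassf7b coding sequence itself, but a DNA-binding module directed against that locus. The array was cloned by restriction-enzyme methods that destroyed the junction sites, placing it in frame with backbone-encoded elements: an N-terminal 3X FLAG tag for detection and a C-terminal wild-type FokI nuclease domain. Expression is driven by the CMV promoter in cells, while the T7 promoter allows in vitro transcription of mRNA, the usual route for delivery into zebrafish embryos.

Because FokI cleaves as a dimer, this "left" monomer is meant to be used with a matching "right" TALEN that binds the opposite strand across a spacer, so that the pair creates a double-strand break whose error-prone repair yields indel mutations. The construct belongs to a collection made for targeted gene disruption in zebrafish.
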