>Addgene plasmid #42813 | TAL3350 | depositor partial sequence | sequence record 57933 | TAL3350 sequence 2430 bps
TCTAGAGCTAGCACCATGGACTACAAAGACCATGACGGTGATTATAAAGATCATGACATCGATTACAAGG
ATGACGATGACAAGATGGCCCCCAAGAAGAAGAGGAAGGTGGGCATTCACCGCGGGGTACCTATGGTGGA
CTTGAGGACACTCGGTTATTCGCAACAGCAACAGGAGAAAATCAAGCCTAAGGTCAGGAGCACCGTCGCG
CAACACCACGAGGCGCTTGTGGGGCATGGCTTCACTCATGCGCATATTGTCGCGCTTTCACAGCACCCTG
CGGCGCTTGGGACGGTGGCTGTCAAATACCAAGATATGATTGCGGCCCTGCCCGAAGCCACGCACGAGGC
AATTGTAGGGGTCGGTAAACAGTGGTCGGGAGCGCGAGCACTTGAGGCGCTGCTGACTGTGGCGGGTGAG
CTTAGGGGGCCTCCGCTCCAGCTCGACACCGGGCAGCTGCTGAAGATCGCGAAGAGAGGGGGAGTAACAG
CGGTAGAGGCAGTGCACGCCTGGCGCAATGCGCTCACCGGGGCCCCCTTGAACCTGACCCCAGACCAGGT
AGTCGCAATCGCGAACAATAATGGGGGAAAGCAAGCCCTGGAAACCGTGCAAAGGTTGTTGCCGGTCCTT
TGTCAAGACCACGGCCTTACACCGGAGCAAGTCGTGGCCATTGCAAGCAACATCGGTGGCAAACAGGCTC
TTGAGACGGTTCAGAGACTTCTCCCAGTTCTCTGTCAAGCCCACGGGCTGACTCCCGATCAAGTTGTAGC
GATTGCGTCGAACATTGGAGGGAAACAAGCATTGGAGACTGTCCAACGGCTCCTTCCCGTGTTGTGTCAA
GCCCACGGTTTGACGCCTGCACAAGTGGTCGCCATCGCCAACAACAACGGCGGTAAGCAGGCGCTGGAAA
CAGTACAGCGCCTGCTGCCTGTACTGTGCCAGGATCATGGACTGACCCCAGACCAGGTAGTCGCAATCGC
GAACAATAATGGGGGAAAGCAAGCCCTGGAAACCGTGCAAAGGTTGTTGCCGGTCCTTTGTCAAGACCAC
GGCCTTACACCGGAGCAAGTCGTGGCCATTGCAAGCAATGGGGGTGGCAAACAGGCTCTTGAGACGGTTC
AGAGACTTCTCCCAGTTCTCTGTCAAGCCCACGGGCTGACTCCCGATCAAGTTGTAGCGATTGCGAATAA
CAATGGAGGGAAACAAGCATTGGAGACTGTCCAACGGCTCCTTCCCGTGTTGTGTCAAGCCCACGGTTTG
ACGCCTGCACAAGTGGTCGCCATCGCCTCGAATGGCGGCGGTAAGCAGGCGCTGGAAACAGTACAGCGCC
TGCTGCCTGTACTGTGCCAGGATCATGGACTGACCCCAGACCAGGTAGTCGCAATCGCGAACAATAATGG
GGGAAAGCAAGCCCTGGAAACCGTGCAAAGGTTGTTGCCGGTCCTTTGTCAAGACCACGGCCTTACACCG
GAGCAAGTCGTGGCCATTGCAAATAATAACGGTGGCAAACAGGCTCTTGAGACGGTTCAGAGACTTCTCC
CAGTTCTCTGTCAAGCCCACGGGCTGACTCCCGATCAAGTTGTAGCGATTGCGAATAACAATGGAGGGAA
ACAAGCATTGGAGACTGTCCAACGGCTCCTTCCCGTGTTGTGTCAAGCCCACGGTTTGACGCCTGCACAA
GTGGTCGCCATCGCCTCGAATGGCGGCGGTAAGCAGGCGCTGGAAACAGTACAGCGCCTGCTGCCTGTAC
TGTGCCAGGATCATGGACTGACCCCAGACCAGGTAGTCGCAATCGCGAACAATAATGGGGGAAAGCAAGC
CCTGGAAACCGTGCAAAGGTTGTTGCCGGTCCTTTGTCAAGACCACGGCCTTACACCGGAGCAAGTCGTG
GCCATTGCAAATAATAACGGTGGCAAACAGGCTCTTGAGACGGTTCAGAGACTTCTCCCAGTTCTCTGTC
AAGCCCACGGGCTGACTCCCGATCAAGTTGTAGCGATTGCGTCGAACATTGGAGGGAAACAAGCATTGGA
GACTGTCCAACGGCTCCTTCCCGTGTTGTGTCAAGCCCACGGTTTGACGCCTGCACAAGTGGTCGCCATC
GCCTCGAATGGCGGCGGTAAGCAGGCGCTGGAAACAGTACAGCGCCTGCTGCCTGTACTGTGCCAGGATC
ATGGACTGACACCCGAACAGGTGGTCGCCATTGCTAATAATAACGGAGGACGGCCAGCCTTGGAGTCCAT
CGTAGCCCAATTGTCCAGGCCCGATCCCGCGTTGGCTGCGTTAACGAATGACCATCTGGTGGCGTTGGCA
TGTCTTGGTGGACGACCCGCGCTCGATGCAGTCAAAAAGGGTCTGCCTCATGCTCCCGCATTGATCAAAA
GAACCAACCGGCGGATTCCCGAGAGAACTTCCCATCGAGTCGCGGGATCC
