>Addgene plasmid #42813 | TAL3350 | addgene partial sequence | sequence record 60799 | JDS-TALEN-F 5'-TAGGGGTCGGTAAACAGTGG-3'
CTGACTGTGGCGGGTGAGCTTAGGGGGCCTCCGCTCCAGCTCGACACCGGGCAGCTGCTGAAGATCGCGA
AGAGAGGGGGAGTAACAGCGGTAGAGGCAGTGCACGCCTGGCGCAATGCGCTCACCGGGGCCCCCTTGAA
CCTGACCCCAGACCAGGTAGTCGCAATCGCGAACAATAATGGGGGAAAGCAAGCCCTGGAAACCGTGCAA
AGGTTGTTGCCGGTCCTTTGTCAAGACCACGGCCTTACACCGGAGCAAGTCGTGGCCATTGCAAGCAACA
TCGGTGGCAAACAGGCTCTTGAGACGGTTCAGAGACTTCTCCCAGTTCTCTGTCAAGCCCACGGGCTGAC
TCCCGATCAAGTTGTAGCGATTGCGTCGAACATTGGAGGGAAACAAGCATTGGAGACTGTCCAACGGCTC
CTTCCCGTGTTGTGTCAAGCCCACGGTTTGACGCCTGCACAAGTGGTCGCCATCGCCAACAACAACGGCG
GTAAGCAGGCGCTGGAAACAGTACAGCGCCTGCTGCCTGTACTGTGCCAGGATCATGGACTGACCCCAGA
CCAGGTAGTCGCAATCGCGAACAATAATGGGGGAAAGCAAGCCCTGGAAACCGTGCAAAGGTTGTTGCCG
GTCCTTTGTCAAGACCACGGCCTTACACCGGAGCAAGTCGTGGCCATTGCAAGCAATGGGGGTGGCAAAC
AGGCTCTTGAGACGGTTCAGAGACTTCTCCCAGTTCTCTGTCAAGCCCACGGGCTGACTCCCGATCAAGT
TGTAGCGATTGCGAATAACAATGGAGGGAAACAAGCATTGGAGACTGTCCAACGGCTCCTTCCCGTGTTG
TGTCAAGCCCACGGTTTGACGCCTGCACAAGTGGTCGCCATCGCCTCGAATGGCGGCGGTAAGCAGGCGC
TGGAAA
